Addgene plasmid #240188: pVF244
Purpose: expression vector or PiggyBac-insertable cargo for expressing HIF1a_QN>E-SNAPtag-ERD-ZF1
Depositing lab: Max Staller. Depositing organization: University of California, Berkeley.
Backbone
  Vector backbone: PiggyBac
  Vector type: Mammalian Expression
Growth in bacteria
  Bacterial resistance: Ampicillin, 100 μg/mL
  Growth temperature: 37°C
  Growth strain: DH5alpha
  Copy number: High Copy
Gene/Insert
  Gene/Insert name: HIF1a_QN>E-SNAPtag-ERD-ZF1
  Species: Synthetic
  Mutation: QN>E
  Cloning method: Gibson Cloning
Terms and licenses: Academic/Nonprofit Terms; Industry Terms: Not Available to Industry
How to cite: pVF244 was a gift from Max Staller (Addgene plasmid # 240188 ; http://n2t.net/addgene:240188 ; RRID:Addgene_240188)
