[The description below was written by a language model from this plasmid's Addgene catalogue record and pLannotate feature annotations shown in this document.]
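Description:
pVF244 is an 8.9 kb mammalian expression plasmid built on a PiggyBac backbone, intended either for direct expression from the plasmid or as transposon cargo for genomic insertion by PiggyBac transposase. It is propagated in E. coli as a high-copy plasmid through a ColE1/pUC-type origin with ampicillin selection (AmpR under its bla promoter). It also retains an f1 origin and remnants of a lacZα/lac promoter cloning region. The automated annotation does not label the PiggyBac terminal repeats. Two short matches to the lambda portal protein gene flank the mammalian cassettes and are probably spacer or stuffer sequence rather than functional parts.

The payload is a synthetic transcription factor, HIF1a_QN>E-SNAPtag-ERD-ZF1. The annotated pieces appear in the order given by the name:

- a short fragment of human HIF1A, which the record says carries a QN>E mutation (by the name, glutamine and asparagine residues changed to glutamate)
- a SNAP-tag for covalent labelling with benzylguanine substrates
- an estrogen receptor ligand-binding domain matching ERT2, a module commonly used to make a fusion protein's activity ligand-dependent
- a zinc-finger DNA-binding domain, detected only as a very short ZFHD1-like match
- a V5 epitope tag

A partial WPRE and an SV40 polyadenylation signal follow the coding region. The promoter driving this fusion is not annotated or stated in the record. A separate upstream cassette has the mouse PGK promoter driving puromycin N-acetyltransferase with a bGH poly(A) signal, which allows selection of stably integrated cells.

The design suggests a tool for testing how the mutated HIF1A segment behaves when recruited to a zinc-finger target site, though the record gives no specific assay.
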