Features (pLannotate 1.2.2; 22 found; start..end, strand, type, name):
    719..823     -  promoter       AmpR promoter: bla
    876..1304    -  rep_origin     f1 ori (sequence partly withheld): f1 bacteriophage origin of replication; arrow indicates direction of (+) strand synthesis
   1309..1464    -  CDS            lacZα (fragment): LacZα fragment of β-galactosidase; lacZ fragment
   1466..1585    +  CDS            B (fragment): PORTL_LAMBD - Experimental evidence at protein level: Swiss-Prot protein existence level 1. Forms the portal vertex of the capsid (PubMed:6228056, PubMed:6232391). This portal plays critical roles in head assembly, genome packaging, neck/tail attachment, and genome ejection (Probable). The portal protein multimerizes as a single ring-shaped homododecamer arranged around a central channel (PubMed:6232391). Binds to the terminase subunits to form the packaging machine (PubMed:7799432). From Escherichia phage lambda (Bacteriophage lambda).
   2073..2572    +  promoter       PGK promoter: mouse phosphoglycerate kinase 1 promoter
   2594..3193    +  CDS            PuroR: puromycin N-acetyltransferase; pac from Streptomyces alboniger; confers resistance to puromycin
   3226..3450    +  polyA_signal   bGH poly(A) signal: bovine growth hormone polyadenylation signal
   3896..4033    +  CDS            HIF1A (fragment): HIF1A_HUMAN - Also known as BHLHE78, MOP1 From Homo sapiens (Human).
   4178..4561    +  CDS            SNAP-tag® (fragment): human O6-alkylguanine-DNA-alkyltransferase variant that forms covalent bonds with benzylguanine derivatives fast-reacting variant, optimized for mammalian expression
   4574..5455    +  CDS            ERT2 (fragment): mutated ligand-binding domain of the human estrogen receptor (Feil et al., 1997)
   5915..5931    +  CDS            ZFHD1 (DNA binding domain) (fragment): composite human DNA-binding domain composed of domains from the transcription factors Zif268 and Oct-1 (Pomerantz et al., 1995)
   5996..6036    +  CDS            V5 tag (fragment): epitope tag from simian virus 5
   6047..6153    +  misc_feature   WPRE (fragment): woodchuck hepatitis virus posttranscriptional regulatory element
   6162..6283    +  polyA_signal   SV40 poly(A) signal: SV40 polyadenylation signal
   6301..6393    +  ncRNA          G-CSF SLDE: Accession: RF00183 - G-CSF factor stem-loop destabilising element (SLDE)
   7090..7557    +  CDS            B (fragment): PORTL_LAMBD - Experimental evidence at protein level: Swiss-Prot protein existence level 1. Forms the portal vertex of the capsid (PubMed:6228056, PubMed:6232391). This portal plays critical roles in head assembly, genome packaging, neck/tail attachment, and genome ejection (Probable). The portal protein multimerizes as a single ring-shaped homododecamer arranged around a central channel (PubMed:6232391). Binds to the terminase subunits to form the packaging machine (PubMed:7799432). From Escherichia phage lambda (Bacteriophage lambda).
   7595..7611    -  protein_bind   lac operator: The lac repressor binds to the lac operator to inhibit transcription in E. coli. This inhibition can be relieved by adding lactose or isopropyl-β-D-thiogalactopyranoside (IPTG). lac repressor encoded by lacI
   7619..7649    -  promoter       lac promoter: promoter for the E. coli lac operon
   7664..7685    -  protein_bind   CAP binding site: CAP binding activates transcription in the presence of cAMP. E. coli catabolite activator protein
   7698..7790    -  CDS            lacI (fragment): lac repressor; lacI; The lac repressor binds to the lac operator to inhibit transcription in E. coli. This inhibition can be relieved by adding lactose or isopropyl-β-D-thiogalactopyranoside (IPTG).
   7973..8561    -  rep_origin     ori: high-copy-number ColE1/pMB1/pBR322/pUC origin of replication
   8732..718     -  CDS            AmpR (across the origin): β-lactamase; bla; confers resistance to ampicillin, carbenicillin, and related antibiotics
>Addgene plasmid #240188 | pVF244 | addgene full sequence | sequence record 486833 | Addgene NGS Result
ACCCACGCTCACCGGCTCCAGATTTATCAGCAATAAACCAGCCAGCCGGAAGGGCCGAGCGCAGAAGTGG
TCCTGCAACTTTATCCGCCTCCATCCAGTCTATTAATTGTTGCCGGGAAGCTAGAGTAAGTAGTTCGCCA
GTTAATAGTTTGCGCAACGTTGTTGCCATTGCTACAGGCATCGTGGTGTCACGCTCGTCGTTTGGTATGG
CTTCATTCAGCTCCGGTTCCCAACGATCAAGGCGAGTTACATGATCCCCCATGTTGTGCAAAAAAGCGGT
TAGCTCCTTCGGTCCTCCGATCGTTGTCAGAAGTAAGTTGGCCGCAGTGTTATCACTCATGGTTATGGCA
GCACTGCATAATTCTCTTACTGTCATGCCATCCGTAAGATGCTTTTCTGTGACTGGTGAGTACTCAACCA
AGTCATTCTGAGAATAGTGTATGCGGCGACCGAGTTGCTCTTGCCCGGCGTCAATACGGGATAATACCGC
GCCACATAGCAGAACTTTAAAAGTGCTCATCATTGGAAAACGTTCTTCGGGGCGAAAACTCTCAAGGATC
TTACCGCTGTTGAGATCCAGTTCGATGTAACCCACTCGTGCACCCAACTGATCTTCAGCATCTTTTACTT
TCACCAGCGTTTCTGGGTGAGCAAAAACAGGAAGGCAAAATGCCGCAAAAAAGGGAATAAGGGCGACACG
GAAATGTTGAATACTCATACTCTTCCTTTTTCAATATTATTGAAGCATTTATCAGGGTTATTGTCTCATG
AGCGGATACATATTTGAATGTATTTAGAAAAATAAACAAATAGGGGTTCCGCGCACATTTCCCCGAAAAG
TGCCACCTAAATTGTAAGCGTTAATATTTTGTTAAAATTCGCGTTAAATTTTTGTTAAATCAGCTCATTT
TTTAACCAATAGGCCGAAATCGGCAAAATCCCTTATAAATCAAAAGAATAGACCGAGATAGGGT
[37 nt withheld, positions 975-1011]
AAAGAACGTGGACTCCAACGTCAAAGG
[49 nt withheld, positions 1039-1087]
T
[91 nt withheld, positions 1089-1179]
G
[124 nt withheld, positions 1181-1304]
CCCATTCGCCATTCAGGCTGCGCAACTGTTGGGAAGGGCGATCGGTGCGGGCCTCTTCGCTATTACGCCA
GCTGGCGAAAGGGGGATGTGCTGCAAGGCGATTAAGTTGGGTAACGCCAGGGTTTTCCCAGTCACGACGT
TGTAAAACGACGGCCAGTGAGCGCGCCTCGTTCATTCACGTTTTTGAACCCGTGGAGGACGGGCAGACTC
GCGGTGCAAATGTGTTTTACAGCGTGATGGAGCAGATGAAGATGCTCGACACGCTGCAGAACACGCAGCT
AGATTAACCCTAGAAAGATAATCATATTGTGACGTACGTTAAAGATAATCATGTGTAAAATTGACGCATG
TGTTTTATCGGTCTGTATATCGAGGTTTATTTATTAATTTGAATAGATATTAAGTTTTATTATATTTACA
CTTACATACTAATAATAAATTCAACAAACAATTTATTTATGTTTATTTATTTATTAAAAAAAACAAAAAC
TCAAAATTTCTTCTATAAAGTAACAAAACTTTTATGAGGGACAGCCCCCCCCCAAAGCCCCCAGGGATGT
AATTACGTCCCTCCCCCGCTAGGGGGCAGCAGCGAGCCGCCCGGGGCTCCGCTCCGGTCCGGCGCTCCCC
CCGCATCCCCGAGCCGGCAGCGTGCGGGGACAGCCCGGGCACGGGGAAGGTGGCACGGGATCGCTTTCCT
CTGAACGCTTCTCGCTGCTCTTTGAGCCTGCAGACACCTGGGGGGATACGGGGAAAAGGCGAACGCGTGG
GTAGGGGAGGCGCTTTTCCCAAGGCAGTCTGGAGCATGCGCTTTAGCAGCCCCGCTGGGCACTTGGCGCT
ACACAAGTGGCCTCTGGCCTCGCACACATTCCACATCCACCGGTAGGCGCCAACCGGCTCCGTTCTTTGG
TGGCCCCTTCGCGCCACCTTCTACTCCTCCCCTAGTCAGGAAGTTCCCCCCCGCCCCGCAGCTCGCGTCG
TGCAGGACGTGACAAATGGAAGTAGCACGTCTCACTAGTCTCGTGCAGATGGACAGCACCGCTGAGCAAT
GGAAGCGGGTAGGCCTTTGGGGCAGCGGCCAATAGCAGCTTTGCTCCTTCGCTTTCTGGGCTCAGAGGCT
GGGAAGGGGTGGGTCCGGGGGCGGGCTCAGGGGCGGGCTCAGGGGCGGGGCGGGCGCCCGAAGGTCCTCC
GGAGGCCCGGCATTCTGCACGCTTCAAAAGCGCACGTCTGCCGCGCTGTTCTCCTCTTCCTCATCTCCGG
GCCTTTCGACCTGCAGCCCAAGCTTCACCATGACCGAGTACAAGCCCACGGTGCGCCTCGCCACCCGCGA
CGACGTCCCCAGGGCCGTACGCACCCTCGCCGCCGCGTTCGCCGACTACCCCGCCACGCGCCACACCGTC
GATCCGGACCGCCACATCGAGCGGGTCACCGAGCTGCAAGAACTCTTCCTCACGCGCGTCGGGCTCGACA
TCGGCAAGGTGTGGGTCGCGGACGACGGCGCCGCGGTGGCGGTCTGGACCACGCCGGAGAGCGTCGAAGC
GGGGGCGGTGTTCGCCGAGATCGGCCCGCGCATGGCCGAGTTGAGCGGTTCCCGGCTGGCCGCGCAGCAA
CAGATGGAAGGCCTCCTGGCGCCGCACCGGCCCAAGGAGCCCGCGTGGTTCCTGGCCACCGTCGGCGTCT
CGCCCGACCACCAGGGCAAGGGTCTGGGCAGCGCCGTCGTGCTCCCCGGAGTGGAGGCGGCCGAGCGCGC
CGGGGTGCCCGCCTTCCTGGAGACCTCCGCGCCCCGCAACCTCCCCTTCTACGAGCGGCTCGGCTTCACC
GTCACCGCCGACGTCGAGGTGCCCGAAGGACCGCGCACCTGGTGCATGACCCGCAAGCCCGGTGCCTGAG
CGGCCCGTTTAAACCCGCTGATCAGCCTCGACTGTGCCTTCTAGTTGCCAGCCATCTGTTGTTTGCCCCT
CCCCCGTGCCTTCCTTGACCCTGGAAGGTGCCACTCCCACTGTCCTTTCCTAATAAAATGAGGAAATTGC
ATCGCATTGTCTGAGTAGGTGTCATTCTATTCTGGGGGGTGGGGTGGGGCAGGACAGCAAGGGGGAGGAT
TGGGAAGACAATAGCAGGCATGCTGGGGATGCGGTGGGCTCTATGGCTTCTGAGGCGGAACGCGATATGT
ACGGGCCAGATATACGCGTCGCAGAACAAACGCCCAGAACCGAAGGCCGGAGCCCAGACGCCGCAGCAGC
CCAGCCTGCGTTGTAACCCGGTCCCCATAGCAACCAACTACCGCAGACTACTCTCGCAAGCGCTGTTCTG
CTTGTGACCCGGACCGGCTTCTCTTCCGCTTCCGGTCCCACAATCCTCTGTCGGCCTAGAAGAGCTTTGC
ATTGTGGGAGCTCCTTCCTTTCTCGCTCCCCGGCCATCTTGGCGGCTGGTGTTGGTGAGTGAGCTCTGCG
GGGTAAACGATTAGGCGGCTCGGGGAGCTCCGCTAGCTGGTGTTTGACGCTCTGGATTATAATCCTCTCT
TCTGTCCTCTGTGTATGCTAGGTTGGGGGTTGTCCCGCACCTAGAGCTAGCGCCCAGCTTAAGCCACCAT
GAGACTGCTGGGCCAGAGCATGGACGAGAGCGGCCTGCCCGAGCTGACCAGCTACGACTGCGAGGTGGAG
GCCCCCATCGAGGGCAGCAGAAACCTGCTGCAGGGCGAGGAGCTGCTGAGAGCCCTGGACCAGGTGAACG
GATCCGGCAGCATGGACAAAGACTGCGAAATGAAGCGCACCACCTACGATAGCCCTCTGGGCAAGCTGCT
GCTGTCTGGGTGCGAACAGGGCCTGCACCGTATCTATTTCGTGGGCAATGGACAGGGAGAACAAGGCCCT
CCAGGACCAGAGCCACTGATGCAGGCCACCGCCTGGCTCAACGCCTACTTTCACCAGCCTGAGGCCATCG
AGGAGTTCCCTGTGCCAGCCCTGCACCACCCAGTGTTCCAGCAGGAGAGCTTTACCCGCCAGGTGCTGTG
GAAACTGCTGAAAGTGGTGAAGTTCGGAGAGGTCATCAGCTACAGCCAACTGGCCGCCCTGGCCGGCAAT
CCCGCCGCCACCGCCGCCGTGAAAACCGCCCTGAGAGGAAATCCCGTGCCCATTCTGATCCCCTGCCACC
GGGTGGTGCAGGGCGACGGCGACGTGGGGGGCTACGAGGGCCCTCTCTACGTGAAAGAGTGGCTGCTGGC
CCACGAGGGCCACAGACTGGGCAAGCCTGGGCTGGGTAGCGCTGGCTCTGCTGGAGACATGAGAGCTGCC
AACCTTTGGCCAAGCCCGCTCATGATCAAACGCTCTAAGAAGAACAGCCTGGCCTTGTCCCTGACGGCCG
ACCAGATGGTCAGTGCCTTGTTGGATGCTGAGCCCCCCATACTCTATTCCGAGTATGATCCTACCAGACC
CTTCAGTGAAGCTTCGATGATGGGCTTACTGACCAACCTGGCAGACAGGGAGCTGGTTCACATGATCAAC
TGGGCGAAGAGGGTGCCAGGCTTTGTGGATTTGACCCTCCATGATCAGGTCCACCTTCTAGAATGTGCCT
GGCTAGAGATCCTGATGATTGGTCTCGTCTGGCGCTCCATGGAGCACCCAGTGAAGCTACTGTTTGCTCC
TAACTTGCTCTTGGACAGGAACCAGGGAAAATGTGTAGAGGGCATGGTGGAGATCTTCGACATGCTGCTG
GCTACATCATCTCGGTTCCGCATGATGAATCTGCAGGGAGAGGAGTTTGTGTGCCTCAAATCTATTATTT
TGCTTAATTCTGGAGTGTACACATTTCTGTCCAGCACCCTGAAGTCTCTGGAAGAGAAGGACCATATCCA
CCGAGTCCTGGACAAGATCACAGACACTTTGATCCACCTGATGGCCAAGGCAGGCCTGACCCTGCAGCAG
CAGCACCAGCGGCTGGCCCAGCTCCTCCTCATCCTCTCCCACATCAGGCACATGAGTAACAAAGGCATGG
AGCATCTGTACAGCATGAAGTGCAAGAACGTGGTGCCCCTCTATGACCTGCTGCTGGAGATGCTGGACGC
CCACCGCCTACATGCGCCCACTAGCCGTGGAGGGGCATCCGTGGAGGAGACGGACCAAAGCCACTTGGCC
ACTGCGGGCTCTACTTCATCGGGTACCTCTAGACCAGGCGAACGACCGTTTCAATGCCGGATATGTATGA
GGAACTTCTCCGAGGAGGCAAACTTGAGGCGCCACACCCGAACACATACAGGAGAAAAGCCATTCCAATG
TCGAATTTGTATGCGCAATTTTTCAGATCACTCAAGCCTCAAGCGACACCTCCGCACACATACTGGTTCA
CAGAAGCCCTTTCAGTGCAGGATTTGTATGCGCAACTTTAGCCAATCAGCGAACCTTTTGCGGCACACTA
GAACGCATACAGGTGAGAAGCCTTTCCAGTGTCGCATCTGTATGCGGAACTTCAGCGACCCCAGTTCATT
GAAGAGGCATTTGCGAACTCACACCGGTTCTCAAAAACCTTTTCAGTGCCGAATTTGTATGCGCAACTTC
AGCCAACAAACAAATTTGACGAGACACACGCGCACGCACACCGGGGAAAAACCGTTTCAATGTCGAATCT
GCATGCGCAATTTTAGCGATGCGACACAACTTGTTAGGCATCTGCGCACACACTTGCGGGGAAGCGGAGC
TGGTAAGCCTATCCCTAACCCTCTCCTCGGTCTCGATTCTACCTGAGTCGACAATCAACCTCTGGATTAC
AAAATTTGTGAAAGATTGACTGGTATTCTTAACTATGTTGCTCCTTTTACGCTATGTGGATACGCTGCTT
TAATGCCTTTGTATCATGCGTTAACTAAACTTGTTTATTGCAGCTTATAATGGTTACAAATAAAGCAATA
GCATCACAAATTTCACAAATAAAGCATTTTTTTCACTGCATTCTAGTTGTGGTTTGTCCAAACTCATCAA
TGTATCTTATCATGTCTGGAATTGACTCAAATGATGTCAATTAGTCTATCAGAAGCTCATCTGGTCTCCC
TTCCGGGGGACAAGACATCCCTGTTTAATATTTAAACAGCAGTGTTCCCAAACTGGGTTCTTATATCCCT
TGCTCTGGTCAACCAGGTTGCAGGGTTTCCTGTCCTCACAGGAACGAAGTCCCTAAAGAAACAGTGGCAG
CCAGGTTTAGCCCCGGAATTGACTGGATTCCTTTTTTAGGGCCCATTGGTATGGCTTTTTCCCCGTATCC
CCCCAGGTGTCTGCAGGCTCAAAGAGCAGCGAGAAGCGTTCAGAGGAAAGCGATCCCGTGCCACCTTCCC
CGTGCCCGGGCTGTCCCCGCACGCTGCCGGCTCGGGGATGCGGGGGGAGCGCCGGACCGGAGCGGAGCCC
CGGGCGGCTCGCTGCTGCCCCCTAGCGGGGGAGGGACGTAATTACATCCCTGGGGGCTTTGGGGGGGGGC
TGTCCCTGATATCTATAACAAGAAAATATATATATAATAAGTTATCACGTAAGTAGAACATGAAATAACA
ATATAATTATCGTATGAGTTAAATCTTAAAAGTCACGTAAAAGATAATCATGCGTCATTTTGACTCACGC
GGTCGTTATAGTTCAAAATCAGTGACACTTACCGCATTGACAAGCACGCCTCACGGGAGCTCCAAGCGGC
GACTGAGATGTCCTAAATGCACAGCGACGGATTCGCGCTATTTAGAAAGAGAGAGCAATATTTCAAGAAT
GCATGCGTCAATTTTACGCAGACTATCTTTCTAGGGTTAATCTAGCTGCATCAGGATCATATCGTCGGGT
CTTTTTTCCGGCTCAGTCATCGCCCAAGCTGGCGCTATCTGGGCATCGGGGAGGAAGAAGCCCGTGCCTT
TTCCCGCGAGGTTGAAGCGGCATGGAAAGAGTTTGCCGAGGATGACTGCTGCTGCATTGACGTTGAGCGA
AAACGCACGTTTACCATGATGATTCGGGAAGGTGTGGCCATGCACGCCTTTAACGGTGAACTGTTCGTTC
AGGCCACCTGGGATACCAGTTCGTCGCGGCTTTTCCGGACACAGTTCCGGATGGTCAGCCCGAAGCGCAT
CAGCAACCCGAACAATACCGGCGACAGCCGGAACTGCCGTGCCGGTGTGCAGATTAATGACAGCGGTGCG
GCGCTGGGATATTACGTCAGCGAGGACGGGTATCCTGGCTGGATGCCGCAGAAATGGACATGGATACCCC
GTGAGTTACCCGGCGGGCGCGCTTGGCGTAATCATGGTCATAGCTGTTTCCTGTGTGAAATTGTTATCCG
CTCACAATTCCACACAACATACGAGCCGGAAGCATAAAGTGTAAAGCCTGGGGTGCCTAATGAGTGAGCT
AACTCACATTAATTGCGTTGCGCTCACTGCCCGCTTTCCAGTCGGGAAACCTGTCGTGCCAGCTGCATTA
ATGAATCGGCCAACGCGCGGGGAGAGGCGGTTTGCGTATTGGGCGCTCTTCCGCTTCCTCGCTCACTGAC
TCGCTGCGCTCGGTCGTTCGGCTGCGGCGAGCGGTATCAGCTCACTCAAAGGCGGTAATACGGTTATCCA
CAGAATCAGGGGATAACGCAGGAAAGAACATGTGAGCAAAAGGCCAGCAAAAGGCCAGGAACCGTAAAAA
GGCCGCGTTGCTGGCGTTTTTCCATAGGCTCCGCCCCCCTGACGAGCATCACAAAAATCGACGCTCAAGT
CAGAGGTGGCGAAACCCGACAGGACTATAAAGATACCAGGCGTTTCCCCCTGGAAGCTCCCTCGTGCGCT
CTCCTGTTCCGACCCTGCCGCTTACCGGATACCTGTCCGCCTTTCTCCCTTCGGGAAGCGTGGCGCTTTC
TCATAGCTCACGCTGTAGGTATCTCAGTTCGGTGTAGGTCGTTCGCTCCAAGCTGGGCTGTGTGCACGAA
CCCCCCGTTCAGCCCGACCGCTGCGCCTTATCCGGTAACTATCGTCTTGAGTCCAACCCGGTAAGACACG
ACTTATCGCCACTGGCAGCAGCCACTGGTAACAGGATTAGCAGAGCGAGGTATGTAGGCGGTGCTACAGA
GTTCTTGAAGTGGTGGCCTAACTACGGCTACACTAGAAGAACAGTATTTGGTATCTGCGCTCTGCTGAAG
CCAGTTACCTTCGGAAAAAGAGTTGGTAGCTCTTGATCCGGCAAACAAACCACCGCTGGTAGCGGTGGTT
TTTTTGTTTGCAAGCAGCAGATTACGCGCAGAAAAAAAGGATCTCAAGAAGATCCTTTGATCTTTTCTAC
GGGGTCTGACGCTCAGTGGAACGAAAACTCACGTTAAGGGATTTTGGTCATGAGATTATCAAAAAGGATC
TTCACCTAGATCCTTTTAAATTAAAAATGAAGTTTTAAATCAATCTAAAGTATATATGAGTAAACTTGGT
CTGACAGTTACCAATGCTTAATCAGTGAGGCACCTATCTCAGCGATCTGTCTATTTCGTTCATCCATAGT
TGCCTGACTCCCCGTCGTGTAGATAACTACGATACGGGAGGGCTTACCATCTGGCCCCAGTGCTGCAATG
ATACCGCGAG
